Addgene plasmid #54822: miniSOG-Display-5
Purpose: (Empty Backbone) Localization: Cytoplasm, Excitation: 448 / 473, Emission: 500 / 528
Depositing lab: Michael Davidson. Depositing organization: Florida State University, Tallahassee. Publication: A genetically encoded tag for correlated light and electron microscopy of intact cells, tissues, and organisms. Shu X, Lev-Ram V, Deerinck TJ, Qi Y, Ramko EB, Davidson MW, Jin Y, Ellisman MH, Tsien RY. PLoS Biol. 2011 Apr;9(4):e1001041. doi: 10.1371/journal.pbio.1001041. Epub 2011 Apr 5. PubMed 21483721.
Backbone
  Vector backbone: miniSOG-Display
  Backbone size (bp): 6000
  Vector type: Mammalian Expression
  Selectable markers: Neomycin (select with G418)
  Tag / fusion protein: miniSOG-Display (N terminal on backbone)
Growth in bacteria
  Bacterial resistance: Kanamycin, 50 μg/mL
  Growth temperature: 37°C
  Growth strain: DH5alpha
  Copy number: High Copy
Gene/Insert
  Gene/Insert name: None
  Tag / fusion protein: miniSOG-Display (N terminal on backbone)
Terms and licenses: Academic/Nonprofit Terms; Industry Terms
Depositor comments: . Excitation = 448 / 473; Emission = 500 / 528
How to cite: miniSOG-Display-5 was a gift from Michael Davidson (Addgene plasmid # 54822 ; http://n2t.net/addgene:54822 ; RRID:Addgene_54822)
