[The description below was written by a language model from this plasmid's Addgene catalogue record.]
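Description:
miniSOG-Display-5 is a mammalian expression plasmid of about 6 kb, catalogued as an empty backbone with no separate gene insert. It is maintained as a high-copy plasmid in E. coli under kanamycin selection and carries a neomycin resistance marker, so transfected mammalian cells can be selected with G418. The record contains no feature table and does not state the promoter, origin of replication, polyadenylation signal or linker arrangement, so these elements cannot be described here.

The functional content of the vector is the miniSOG-Display module, listed as an N-terminal tag on the backbone. miniSOG ("mini singlet oxygen generator") is a small flavin-binding fluorescent protein that emits green light and, when illuminated, produces singlet oxygen. This can drive local polymerisation of diaminobenzidine into an osmiophilic deposit visible by electron microscopy, which makes miniSOG a genetically encoded tag for correlated light and electron microscopy. The record gives excitation peaks at 448 and 473 nm and emission peaks at 500 and 528 nm. The "Display" part of the name suggests a surface-display style targeting context, but the catalogue entry lists the localisation as cytoplasm and does not define the Display sequences. This discrepancy cannot be resolved from the available fields. The meaning of the "5" suffix is likewise not explained.

Based on the record, the plasmid serves as a localisation or reference construct for expressing miniSOG in mammalian cells for fluorescence imaging and photo-oxidation-based electron microscopy contrast.
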