>Addgene plasmid #54822 | miniSOG-Display-5 | addgene partial sequence | sequence record 91050 | CMV-F 5'-CGCAAATGGGCGGTAGGCGTG-3'
GTGAACCGTCAGATCCGCTAGCGCCACCATGGAGACCGACACCCTCCTGCTATGGGTGCTGCTGCTCTGG
GTGCCCGGCAGCACCGGCGACGCACCGGTCGCCACCATGGAGAAAAGTTTCGTGATAACTGATCCACGGC
TGCCAGACAATCCCATCATCTTCGCATCCGATGGCTTCCTGGAGCTGACCGAGTATTCCAGAGAGGAGAT
CCTGGGCCGCAATGGCCGCTTTCTGCAGGGACCAGAGACAGACCAGGCCACAGTGCAGAAGATTCGCGAT
GCCATTAGAGATCAGCGCGAGATTACCGTGCAGCTGATAAACTACACAAAAAGCGGGAAGAAATTCTGGA
ACCTCCTGCACCTCCAGCCCATGAGGGACCAGAAGGGTGAGCTCCAGTATTTCATCGGAGTGCAGCTGGA
TGGATCCGGAAGCGGCAGCGGCGGAGCTGTGGGCCAGGACACGCAGGAGGTCATCGTGGTGCCACACTCC
TTGCCCTTTAAGGTGGTGGTGATCTCAGCCATCCTGGCCCTGGTGGTGCTCACCATCATCTCCCTTATCA
TCCTCATCATGCTTTGGCAGAAGAAGCCACGTTAGGAATTCTGCAGTCGACGGTACCGCGGGCCCGGGAT
CCACCGGATCTAGATAACTGATCATAATCAGCCATACCACATTTGTAGAGGTTTTACTTGCTTTAAAAAA
CCTCCCACACCTCCCCCTGAACCTGAAACATAAAATGAATGCAATTGTTGTTGTTAACTTGTTTATTGCA
GCTTATAATGGTTACAAATAAAGCAATAGCATCACAA
